Addgene plasmid #207286: pHCMV_LACV_GP
Purpose: Mammalian expression of La Crosse virus GP protein
Depositing lab: Feng Zhang. Depositing organization: Broad Institute. Publication: Cell type-specific delivery by modular envelope design. Strebinger D, Frangieh CJ, Friedrich MJ, Faure G, Macrae RK, Zhang F. Nat Commun. 2023 Aug 23;14(1):5141. doi: 10.1038/s41467-023-40788-8. PubMed 37612276.
Backbone
  Vector backbone: pHCMV
  Backbone manufacturer: Clontech
  Backbone size w/o insert (bp): 4764
  Vector type: Mammalian Expression
Growth in bacteria
  Bacterial resistance: Ampicillin, 100 μg/mL
  Growth temperature: 37°C
  Growth strain: NEB Stable
  Copy number: High Copy
Gene/Insert
  Gene/Insert name: LACV_GP
  Species: La Crosse virus
  Insert size (bp): 4323
  Mutation: mammalian codon optimization
  Entrez Gene: M
  Promoter: CMV promoter
  Cloning method: Restriction Enzyme; 5′ cloning site EcoRI (not destroyed); 3′ cloning site BglII (not destroyed)
Resource information
  A portion of this plasmid was derived from a plasmid made by: synthesis
Terms and licenses: Academic/Nonprofit Terms; Industry Terms: Not Available to Industry
How to cite: pHCMV_LACV_GP was a gift from Feng Zhang (Addgene plasmid # 207286 ; http://n2t.net/addgene:207286 ; RRID:Addgene_207286)
