[The description below was written by a language model from this plasmid's Addgene catalogue record and pLannotate feature annotations shown in this document.]
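Description:
pHCMV_LACV_GP is a mammalian expression plasmid built on the pHCMV backbone that drives production of the La Crosse virus envelope glycoprotein precursor. In bacteria it is maintained as a high-copy plasmid through a ColE1/pUC-type origin and selected with ampicillin via the β-lactamase gene. The backbone also retains pBluescript-derived remnants, including an f1 phage origin, a T7 promoter, fragments of lacZα and lacI, the lac promoter/operator region and part of a multiple cloning site. These play no evident role in the plasmid's intended mammalian use.

The expression cassette consists of the human cytomegalovirus immediate early enhancer and promoter, followed by a rabbit β-globin intron, which generally improves mRNA processing and expression. Next comes the 4,323 bp GP open reading frame, and the cassette ends with the rabbit β-globin polyadenylation signal. The insert corresponds to the M segment-encoded polyprotein of La Crosse virus. It was made synthetically with mammalian codon optimization and cloned between EcoRI and BglII sites that remain intact. The annotation matches it to the glycoprotein polyprotein of a human La Crosse isolate, which yields the Gn and Gc glycoproteins. These associate on the virion surface and mediate receptor attachment and membrane fusion after endocytosis. No epitope tags or reporters are annotated.

The stated purpose is mammalian expression of the La Crosse virus GP protein. The associated publication concerns modular envelope design for cell type-specific delivery, which suggests use as an envelope-supplying plasmid for pseudotyping delivery particles, although the record does not spell out that application. The sequenced record of 9,087 nt agrees with the listed backbone and insert sizes.
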