Features (pLannotate 1.2.2; 16 found; start..end, strand, type, name):
     97..476     +  enhancer       CMV enhancer: human cytomegalovirus immediate early enhancer
    477..680     +  promoter       CMV promoter: human cytomegalovirus (CMV) immediate early promoter
    792..1364    +  intron         β-globin intron: intron from rabbit β-globin gene
   1425..5747    +  CDS            GP: GP_BUNL8 - Experimental evidence at protein level: Swiss-Prot protein existence level 1. Glycoprotein C and glycoprotein N interact with each other and are present at the surface of the virion. They are able to attach the virion to a cell receptor and to promote fusion of membranes after endocytosis of the virion (By similarity). From Bunyavirus La Crosse (isolate Human/United States/L78/1978).
   5857..5912    +  polyA_signal   β-globin poly(A) signal: rabbit β-globin polyadenylation signal (Gil and Proudfoot, 1987)
   6294..6310    -  protein_bind   lac operator: The lac repressor binds to the lac operator to inhibit transcription in E. coli. This inhibition can be relieved by adding lactose or isopropyl-β-D-thiogalactopyranoside (IPTG). lac repressor encoded by lacI
   6318..6348    -  promoter       lac promoter: promoter for the E. coli lac operon
   6363..6384    -  protein_bind   CAP binding site: CAP binding activates transcription in the presence of cAMP. E. coli catabolite activator protein
   6397..6489    -  CDS            lacI (fragment): lac repressor; lacI; The lac repressor binds to the lac operator to inhibit transcription in E. coli. This inhibition can be relieved by adding lactose or isopropyl-β-D-thiogalactopyranoside (IPTG).
   6672..7260    -  rep_origin     ori: high-copy-number ColE1/pMB1/pBR322/pUC origin of replication
   7431..8291    -  CDS            AmpR: β-lactamase; bla; confers resistance to ampicillin, carbenicillin, and related antibiotics
   8292..8396    -  promoter       AmpR promoter: bla
   8449..8877    -  rep_origin     f1 ori (sequence partly withheld): f1 bacteriophage origin of replication; arrow indicates direction of (+) strand synthesis
   8882..9037    -  CDS            lacZα (fragment): LacZα fragment of β-galactosidase; lacZ fragment
   9045..9063    +  promoter       T7 promoter: promoter for bacteriophage T7 RNA polymerase
   9072..14      +  misc_feature   MCS (fragment) (across the origin): pBluescript multiple cloning site
>Addgene plasmid #207286 | pHCMV_LACV_GP | addgene full sequence | sequence record 407382 | Addgene NGS Result
GCGGCCGCTCTAGAGAGCTTGGCCCATTGCATACGTTGTATCCATATCATAATATGTACATTTATATTGG
CTCATGTCCAACATTACCGCCATGTTGACATTGATTATTGACTAGTTATTAATAGTAATCAATTACGGGG
TCATTAGTTCATAGCCCATATATGGAGTTCCGCGTTACATAACTTACGGTAAATGGCCCGCCTGGCTGAC
CGCCCAACGACCCCCGCCCATTGACGTCAATAATGACGTATGTTCCCATAGTAACGCCAATAGGGACTTT
CCATTGACGTCAATGGGTGGAGTATTTACGGTAAACTGCCCACTTGGCAGTACATCAAGTGTATCATATG
CCAAGTACGCCCCCTATTGACGTCAATGACGGTAAATGGCCCGCCTGGCATTATGCCCAGTACATGACCT
TATGGGACTTTCCTACTTGGCAGTACATCTACGTATTAGTCATCGCTATTACCATGGTGATGCGGTTTTG
GCAGTACATCAATGGGCGTGGATAGCGGTTTGACTCACGGGGATTTCCAAGTCTCCACCCCATTGACGTC
AATGGGAGTTTGTTTTGGCACCAAAATCAACGGGACTTTCCAAAATGTCGTAACAACTCCGCCCCATTGA
CGCAAATGGGCGGTAGGCGTGTACGGTGGGAGGTCTATATAAGCAGAGCTCGTTTAGTGAACCGTCAGAT
CGCCTGGACACGCCATCCACGCTGTTTTGACCTCCATAGATGACACCGGGACCGATCCAGCCTCCGGTCG
ACCGATCCTGAGAACTTCAGGGTGAGTTTGGGGACCCTTGATTGTTCTTTCTTTTTCGCTATTGTAAAAT
TCATGTTATATGGAGGGGGCAAAGTTTTCAGGGTGTTGTTTAGAATGGGAAGATGTCCCTTGTATCACCA
TGGACCCTCATGATAATTTTGTTTCTTTCACTTTCTACTCTGTTGACAACCATTGTCTCCTCTTATTTTC
TTTTCATTTTCTGTAACTTTTTCGTTAAACTTTAGCTTGCATTTGTAACGAATTTTTAAATTCACTTTTG
TTTATTTGTCAGATTGTAAGTACTTTCTCTAATCACTTTTTTTTCAAGGCAATCAGGGTATATTATATTG
TACTTCAGCACAGTTTTAGAGAACAATTGTTATAATTAAATGATAAGGTAGAATATTTCTGCATATAAAT
TCTGGCTGGCGTGGAAATATTCTTATTGGTAGAAACAACTACACCCTGGTCATCATCCTGCCTTTCTCTT
TATGGTTACAATGATATACACTGTTTGAGATGAGGATAAAATACTCTGAGTCCAAACCGGGCCCCTCTGC
TAACCATGTTCATGCCTTCTTCTCTTTCCTACAGCTCCTGGGCAACGTGCTGGTTGTTGTGCTGTCTCAT
CATTTTGGCAAAGAATTCGCCACCATGATCTGCATTCTGGTGCTGATCACCGTGGCCGCTGCTAGCCCCG
TGTATCAGAGGTGTTTCCAAGACGGCGCCATCGTGAAGCAAAATCCTTCCAAGGAAGCCGTGACCGAGGT
GTGTCTGAAGGACGATGTGAGCATGATCAAGACCGAAGCCAGATACGTGAGGAATGCTACCGGCGTGTTC
TCCAACAACGTCGCCATTAGGAAGTGGCTGGTCTCCGACTGGCACGATTGCAGACCCAAGAAGATCGTCG
GCGGACACATCAACGTGATCGAGGTGGGCGACGACCTCTCCCTCCATACCGAAAGCTATGTCTGCTCCGC
CGACTGTACCATTGGCGTCGACAAGGAAACCGCCCAAGTGAGACTGCAGACAGATACCACAAACCATTTC
GAGATCGCTGGCACCACCGTGAAAAGCGGATGGTTCAAGTCCACCACCTACATTACACTGGATCAGACAT
GCGAGCATCTGAAGGTGAGCTGCGGCCCTAAGAGCGTGCAGTTCCACGCTTGCTTCAATCAGCACATGAG
CTGCGTGAGATTTCTGCATAGAACCATTCTGCCCGGAAGCATCGCCAACTCCATCTGTCAAAATATCGAA
ATTATCATTCTGGTGACCCTCACACTGCTCATTTTCATTCTGCTCAGCATTCTCTCCAAGACATATATCT
GTTATCTGCTCATGCCTATTTTCATTCCCATCGCCTACATCTACGGCATCATTTATAACAAGAGCTGCAA
AAAGTGCAAGCTGTGCGGACTCGTGTACCATCCCTTTACAGAGTGCGGCACACATTGTGTCTGCGGCGCT
AGATACGACACATCCGATAGAATGAAGCTCCATAGAGCCAGCGGACTGTGTCCCGGCTATAAATCCCTCA
GAGCCGCTAGAGTCATGTGCAAGAGCAAAGGCCCCGCCAGCATTCTGAGCATCATCACCGCCGTGCTGGT
GCTGACCTTCGTCACCCCCATCAACTCCATGGTGCTCGGAGAGTCCAAGGAGACCTTCGAGCTCGAGGAT
CTGCCCGACGACATGCTCGAGATGGCTTCTAGAATCAATAGCTACTACCTCACATGCATTCTCAACTACG
CCGTGAGCTGGGGCCTCGTCATCATTGGACTGCTGATCGGACTGCTCTTTAAGAAGTACCAGCATAGATT
CCTCAACGTCTATGCTATGTACTGCGAGGAGTGCGACATGTACCATGACAAAAGCGGACTGAAGAGACAC
GGCGACTTCACCAACAAGTGTAGGCAGTGTACATGTGGCCAGTATGAGGACGCCGCCGGACTGATGGCTC
ATAGAAAGACCTACAACTGTCTGGTCCAGTACAAAGCTAAGTGGATGATGAATTTCCTCATTATTTACAT
CTTTCTGATTCTGATCAAGGATTCCGCTATCGTCGTGCAAGCCGCTGGAACAGACTTTACCACATGCCTC
GAGACAGAGTCCATCAACTGGAACTGCACCGGCCCCTTTCTCAACCTCGGCAATTGTCAGAAGCAGCAGA
AGAAGGAGCCCTATACCAACATCGCCACACAGCTCAAGGGACTGAAAGCTATCTCCGTGCTGGACGTGCC
CATCATCACCGGAATCCCCGATGACATCGCCGGCGCTCTGAGATACATCGAAGAGAAGGAGGACTTTCAC
GTCCAGCTCACCATTGAGTACGCTATGCTCTCCAAATATTGCGACTACTACACCCAATTCAGCGACAACA
GCGGATACAGCCAGACCACATGGAGAGTGTACCTCAGAAGCCACGATTTCGAAGCTTGCATCCTCTACCC
CAACCAACACTTCTGTAGGTGTGTCAAGAATGGCGAGAAGTGCTCTAGCAGCAATTGGGATTTCGCCAAC
GAGATGAAGGATTATTATTCCGGCAAGCAAACAAAGTTTGATAAGGATCTGAATCTCGCCCTCACAGCCC
TCCATCACGCTTTTAGAGGCACAAGCAGCGCCTATATTGCTACCATGCTCAGCAAGAAGTCCAATGACGA
CCTCATCGCCTACACCAATAAGATCAAAACCAAGTTTCCCGGCAACGCTCTGCTGAAAGCCATCATTGAC
TATATTGCCTACATGAAAAGCCTCCCCGGCATGGCCAATTTTAAATACGACGAGTTCTGGGACGAGCTCC
TCTACAAGCCCAATCCCGCTAAGGCCTCCAACCTCGCCAGAGGAAAGGAATCCTCCTATAATTTCAAGCT
CGCTATCAGCAGCAAGTCCATCAAGACATGCAAGAATGTCAAAGATGTGGCTTGTCTGAGCCCTAGGTCC
GGCGCCATTTACGCTTCCATTATCGCTTGCGGCGAGCCTAACGGACCCTCCGTCTATAGAAAGCCTTCCG
GCGGCGTGTTTCAATCCAGCACAGATAGATCCATTTATTGTCTGCTCGACTCCCACTGTCTCGAGGAGTT
TGAAGCCATTGGACAAGAGGAGCTGGACGCTGTGAAGAAGAGCAAATGCTGGGAGATCGAGTACCCCGAC
GTCAAGCTGATTCAAGAGGGCGACGGAACAAAGAGCTGCAGAATGAAGGATTCCGGCAACTGCAACGTCG
CCACCAATAGGTGGCCCGTGATCCAATGTGAGAACGACAAGTTTTACTACAGCGAGCTGCAGAAGGACTA
CGACAAGGCCCAAGACATTGGACATTATTGTCTGAGCCCCGGCTGCACAACAGTCAGATATCCCATTAAC
CCTAAGCACATTTCCAATTGTAATTGGCAAGTGTCTAGAAGCAGCATTGCCAAGATCGACGTCCACAACA
TTGAGGATATTGAACAGTATAAGAAGGCTATTACCCAAAAGCTGCAGACAAGCCTCTCTCTGTTTAAATA
CGCCAAGACAAAGAATCTCCCCCACATCAAACCCATTTATAAGTATATCACCATTGAGGGAACAGAGACC
GCTGAGGGCATTGAGAGCGCCTACATTGAGTCCGAAGTGCCCGCCCTCGCCGGCACCAGCATTGGCTTCA
AGATTAACTCCAAAGAGGGAAAACATCTGCTGGATGTGATTGCCTATGTGAAATCCGCCTCCTACAGCAG
CGTGTACACCAAACTCTATAGCACCGGACCCACATCCGGCATCAATACCAAGCACGACGAACTGTGTACC
GGCCCTTGCCCCGCCAACATTAACCACCAAGTGGGCTGGCTGACATTCGCTAGGGAAAGAACAAGCAGCT
GGGGATGCGAAGAGTTCGGCTGTCTGGCTGTCAGCGATGGCTGCGTCTTTGGAAGCTGCCAAGACATCAT
CAAAGAAGAGCTGTCCGTGTACAGAAAGGAGACAGAGGAGGTCACAGACGTCGAGCTCTGTCTGACATTT
AGCGATAAGACCTATTGCACCAACCTCAATCCCGTGACCCCTATCATTACCGACCTCTTCGAAGTGCAGT
TTAAGACAGTGGAAACATATTCTCTGCCTAGAATCGTGGCCGTGCAAAACCATGAGATCAAAATTGGCCA
GATCAATGATCTCGGCGTGTATAGCAAAGGCTGTGGCAACGTCCAGAAGGTCAATGGAACCATCTATGGC
AACGGAGTCCCTAGATTCGACTATCTGTGTCATCTGGCTAGCAGAAAGGAAGTGATCGTGAGGAAGTGCT
TTGACAACGATTATCAAGCTTGCAAGTTTCTCCAATCCCCCGCTAGCTATAGACTCGAGGAGGATAGCGG
AACAGTCACCATCATCGACTATAAGAAGATTCTCGGCACCATTAAGATGAAGGCCATTCTGGGCGACGTG
AAGTATAAGACCTTTGCCGACTCCGTCGACATCACCGCTGAAGGCAGCTGCACCGGCTGTATTAATTGTT
TCGAGAATATCCACTGTGAGCTCACACTGCACACAACAATTGAAGCCAGCTGCCCCATCAAGTCCAGCTG
CACCGTGTTCCACGATAGAATCCTCGTCACACCCAACGAGCACAAATACGCTCTGAAGATGGTGTGCACC
GAAAAGCCCGGCAACACACTGACAATTAAAGTCTGTAATACAAAGGTCGAGGCTAGCATGGCTCTGGTGG
ACGCTAAGCCTATCATCGAGCTGGCTCCCGTCGACCAGACAGCTTACATTAGAGAGAAAGACGAGAGGTG
CAAGACATGGATGTGCAGAGTGAGGGACGAAGGACTGCAAGTCATCCTCGAGCCCTTCAAAAATCTGTTC
GGAAGCTACATCGGCATTTTTTATACCTTTATTATCTCCATCGTGGTGCTGCTGGTCATCATCTATGTGC
TGCTGCCCATTTGCTTCAAGCTGAGAGACACACTGAGAAAGCATGAGGACGCTTACAAAAGAGAAATGAA
AATTAGGTGATGTCTTCCTGGAGCTCCAGTCATTGACTATAACGTCTCAGATCTTTTTCCCTCTGCCAAA
AATTATGGGGACATCATGAAGCCCCTTGAGCATCTGACTTCTGGCTAATAAAGGAAATTTATTTTCATTG
CAATAGTGTGTTGGAATTTTTTGTGTCTCTCACTCGGAAGGACATATGGGAGGGCAAATCATTTAAAACA
TCAGAATGAGTATTTGGTTTAGAGTTTGGCAACATATGCCCATATGCTGGCTGCCATGAACAAAGGTTGG
CTATAAAGAGGTCATCAGTATATGAAACAGCCCCCTGCTGTCCATTCCTTATTCCATAGAAAAGCCTTGA
CTTGAGGTTAGATTTTTTTTATATTTTGTTTTGTGTTATTTTTTTCTTTAACATCCCTAAAATTTTCCTT
ACATGTTTTACTAGCCAGATTTTTCCTCCTCTCCTGACTACTCCCAGTCATAGCTGTCCCTCTTCTCTTA
TGGAGATCCCTCGACGGATCGGCCGCAATTCGTAATCATGTCATAGCTGTTTCCTGTGTGAAATTGTTAT
CCGCTCACAATTCCACACAACATACGAGCCGGAAGCATAAAGTGTAAAGCCTGGGGTGCCTAATGAGTGA
GCTAACTCACATTAATTGCGTTGCGCTCACTGCCCGCTTTCCAGTCGGGAAACCTGTCGTGCCAGCTGCA
TTAATGAATCGGCCAACGCGCGGGGAGAGGCGGTTTGCGTATTGGGCGCTCTTCCGCTTCCTCGCTCACT
GACTCGCTGCGCTCGGTCGTTCGGCTGCGGCGAGCGGTATCAGCTCACTCAAAGGCGGTAATACGGTTAT
CCACAGAATCAGGGGATAACGCAGGAAAGAACATGTGAGCAAAAGGCCAGCAAAAGGCCAGGAACCGTAA
AAAGGCCGCGTTGCTGGCGTTTTTCCATAGGCTCCGCCCCCCTGACGAGCATCACAAAAATCGACGCTCA
AGTCAGAGGTGGCGAAACCCGACAGGACTATAAAGATACCAGGCGTTTCCCCCTGGAAGCTCCCTCGTGC
GCTCTCCTGTTCCGACCCTGCCGCTTACCGGATACCTGTCCGCCTTTCTCCCTTCGGGAAGCGTGGCGCT
TTCTCATAGCTCACGCTGTAGGTATCTCAGTTCGGTGTAGGTCGTTCGCTCCAAGCTGGGCTGTGTGCAC
GAACCCCCCGTTCAGCCCGACCGCTGCGCCTTATCCGGTAACTATCGTCTTGAGTCCAACCCGGTAAGAC
ACGACTTATCGCCACTGGCAGCAGCCACTGGTAACAGGATTAGCAGAGCGAGGTATGTAGGCGGTGCTAC
AGAGTTCTTGAAGTGGTGGCCTAACTACGGCTACACTAGAAGAACAGTATTTGGTATCTGCGCTCTGCTG
AAGCCAGTTACCTTCGGAAAAAGAGTTGGTAGCTCTTGATCCGGCAAACAAACCACCGCTGGTAGCGGTG
GTTTTTTTGTTTGCAAGCAGCAGATTACGCGCAGAAAAAAAGGATCTCAAGAAGATCCTTTGATCTTTTC
TACGGGGTCTGACGCTCAGTGGAACGAAAACTCACGTTAAGGGATTTTGGTCATGAGATTATCAAAAAGG
ATCTTCACCTAGATCCTTTTAAATTAAAAATGAAGTTTTAAATCAATCTAAAGTATATATGAGTAAACTT
GGTCTGACAGTTACCAATGCTTAATCAGTGAGGCACCTATCTCAGCGATCTGTCTATTTCGTTCATCCAT
AGTTGCCTGACTCCCCGTCGTGTAGATAACTACGATACGGGAGGGCTTACCATCTGGCCCCAGTGCTGCA
ATGATACCGCGAGACCCACGCTCACCGGCACCAGATTTATCAGCAATAAACCAGCCAGCCGGAAGGGCCG
AGCGCAGAAGTGGTCCTGCAACTTTATCCGCCTCCATCCAGTCTATTAATTGTTGCCGGGAAGCTAGAGT
AAGTAGTTCGCCAGTTAATAGTTTGCGCAACGTTGTTGCCATTGCTACAGGCATCGTGGTGTCACGCTCG
TCGTTTGGTATGGCTTCATTCAGCTCCGGTTCCCAACGATCAAGGCGAGTTACATGATCCCCCATGTTGT
GCAAAAAAGCGGTTAGCTCCTTCGGTCCTCCGATCGTTGTCAGAAGTAAGTTGGCCGCAGTGTTATCACT
CATGGTTATGGCAGCACTGCATAATTCTCTTACTGTCATGCCATCCGTAAGATGCTTTTCTGTGACTGGT
GAGTACTCAACCAAGTCATTCTGAGAATAGTGTATGCGGCGACCGAGTTGCTCTTGCCCGGCGTCAATAC
GGGATAATACCGCGCCACATAGCAGAACTTTAAAAGTGCTCATCATTGGAAAACGTTCTTCGGGGCGAAA
ACTCTCAAGGATCTTACCGCTGTTGAGATCCAGTTCGATGTAACCCACTCGTGCACCCAACTGATCTTCA
GCATCTTTTACTTTCACCAGCGTTTCTGGGTGAGCAAAAACAGGAAGGCAAAATGCCGCAAAAAAGGGAA
TAAGGGCGACACGGAAATGTTGAATACTCATACTCTTCCTTTTTCAATATTATTGAAGCATTTATCAGGG
TTATTGTCTCATGAGCGGATACATATTTGAATGTATTTAGAAAAATAAACAAATAGGGGTTCCGCGCACA
TTTCCCCGAAAAGTGCCACCTAAATTGTAAGCGTTAATATTTTGTTAAAATTCGCGTTAAATTTTTGTTA
AATCAGCTCATTTTTTAACCAATAGGCCGAAATCGGCAAAATCCCTTATAAATCAAAAGAATAGACCGAG
ATAGGGT
[37 nt withheld, positions 8548-8584]
AAAGAACGTGGACTCCAACGTCAAAGG
[49 nt withheld, positions 8612-8660]
T
[91 nt withheld, positions 8662-8752]
G
[124 nt withheld, positions 8754-8877]
CCCATTCGCCATTCAGGCTGCGCAACTGTTGGGAAGGGCGATCGGTGCGGGCCTCTTCGCTATTACGCCA
GCTGGCGAAAGGGGGATGTGCTGCAAGGCGATTAAGTTGGGTAACGCCAGGGTTTTCCCAGTCACGACGT
TGTAAAACGACGGCCAGTGAGCGCGCGTAATACGACTCACTATAGGGCGAATTGGAGCTCCACCGCGGTG
